Addgene plasmid #173383: RVD-TA4
Purpose: One-step assembly of custom RVD arrays to construct DdCBE, TALE, etc.
Depositing lab: Bin Shen. Depositing organization: Nanjing Medical University. Publication: Precision modeling of mitochondrial diseases in zebrafish via DdCBE-mediated mtDNA base editing. Guo J, Zhang X, Chen X, Sun H, Dai Y, Wang J, Qian X, Tan L, Lou X, Shen B. Cell Discov. 2021 Sep 3;7(1):78. doi: 10.1038/s41421-021-00307-9. PubMed 34480028.
Backbone
  Vector backbone: TetR T vector
  Vector type: Unspecified
Growth in bacteria
  Bacterial resistance: Tetracycline, 10 μg/mL
  Growth temperature: 37°C
  Growth strain: DH5alpha
  Copy number: High Copy
Gene/Insert
  Gene/Insert name: NG-NI dimer RVD at Position4
  Species: Synthetic
  Mutation: no
  Cloning method: Restriction Enzyme; 5′ cloning site Unknown (unknown if destroyed)
Terms and licenses: Academic/Nonprofit Terms; Industry Terms: Not Available to Industry
Depositor comments: RVD is inserted into TA site of TetR T vector
How to cite: RVD-TA4 was a gift from Bin Shen (Addgene plasmid # 173383 ; http://n2t.net/addgene:173383 ; RRID:Addgene_173383)
