[The description below was written by a language model from this plasmid's Addgene catalogue record and pLannotate feature annotations shown in this document.]
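Description:
RVD-TA4 is a small (about 2.6 kb) bacterial cloning plasmid that serves as a module in a library for one-step assembly of custom TALE repeat arrays. It is built on a tetracycline-resistant T vector, and according to the depositor the insert was placed at the TA cloning site. The record gives no formal vector type. It is a storage and donor plasmid propagated in E. coli, with no annotated elements for expression in eukaryotic cells. Replication relies on a high-copy ColE1/pUC-type origin, and selection relies on a tetracycline efflux gene (TcR) driven by its native tet promoter. The annotation also picks up a short RSF origin fragment, a short kanamycin-resistance fragment and a T7 promoter. The two fragments are too small to be functional and are probably remnants of the backbone's construction.

The payload is a synthetic dimer of TALE repeats carrying the repeat-variable diresidues NG and NI, designated for position 4 of an array. In the standard TALE code, NG recognises thymine and NI recognises adenine, which fits the "TA" in the plasmid name. The automated feature table does not annotate the insert itself, and the flanking cloning sites are recorded as unknown, so the record does not define how the module is released and joined. Combined with dimer modules for other positions, the plasmid is intended for building DNA-binding domains of chosen specificity for TALE-based tools. These include DdCBEs, the TALE-guided cytosine base editors used for mitochondrial DNA editing, which the associated work applied to modelling mitochondrial diseases in zebrafish.
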