Features (pLannotate 1.2.2; 6 found; start..end, strand, type, name):
    410..998     +  rep_origin     ori: high-copy-number ColE1/pMB1/pBR322/pUC origin of replication
   1070..1109    -  rep_origin     RSF ori (fragment): Plasmids containing the RSF 1030 origin of replication can be propagated in E. coli cells that contain additional plasmids with compatible origins.
   1125..1153    +  promoter       tet promoter: E. coli promoter for tetracycline efflux protein gene
   1201..2391    +  CDS            TcR: tetracycline efflux protein; tet; confers resistance to tetracycline
   2489..2563    +  CDS            KanR (fragment): aminoglycoside phosphotransferase; aphA-3; confers resistance to kanamycin
   2566..2584    -  promoter       T7 promoter: promoter for bacteriophage T7 RNA polymerase
>Addgene plasmid #173383 | RVD-TA4 | addgene full sequence | sequence record 361564 | Addgene NGS Result
TGGCAGCTCTGGCCCGTGTCTCAAAATCTCTGATGTTACATTGCACAAGATAAAAATATATCATCATGCC
TCCTCTAGACCAAAGCTGGTCTCGGTAGCGATTGCTAGTAATGGGGGTGGCAAACAGGCTCTTGAGACTG
TTCAGCGCCTTCTACCAGTTCTCTGTCAAGCCCACGGCCTGACGCCCGAGCAAGTTGTAGCGATTGCTAG
TAATATTGGTGGCAAACAGGCTCTTGAGACGGTTCAGCGCCTCCTTCCAGTTCTCTGTCAAGCCCACGGA
CTCACCCCAGATCAAGTTGTAGCAATGAGACCATATCTGGTCGAGCCACCCATGACCAAAATCCCTTAAC
GTGAGTTACGCGTCGTTCCACTGAGCGTCAGACCCCGTAGAAAAGATCAAAGGATCTTCTTGAGATCCTT
TTTTTCTGCGCGTAATCTGCTGCTTGCAAACAAAAAAACCACCGCTACCAGCGGTGGTTTGTTTGCCGGA
TCAAGAGCTACCAACTCTTTTTCCGAAGGTAACTGGCTTCAGCAGAGCGCAGATACCAAATACTGTTCTT
CTAGTGTAGCCGTAGTTAGGCCACCACTTCAAGAACTCTGTAGCACCGCCTACATACCTCGCTCTGCTAA
TCCTGTTACCAGTGGCTGCTGCCAGTGGCGATAAGTCGTGTCTTACCGGGTTGGACTCAAGACGATAGTT
ACCGGATAAGGCGCAGCGGTCGGGCTGAACGGGGGGTTCGTGCACACAGCCCAGCTTGGAGCGAACGACC
TACACCGAACTGAGATACCTACAGCGTGAGCTATGAGAAAGCGCCACGCTTCCCGAAGGGAGAAAGGCGG
ACAGGTATCCGGTAAGCGGCAGGGTCGGAACAGGAGAGCGCACGAGGGAGCTTCCAGGGGGAAACGCCTG
GTATCTTTATAGTCCTGTCGGGTTTCGCCACCTCTGACTTGAGCGTCGATTTTTGTGATGCTCGTCAGGG
GGGCGGAGCCTATGGAAAAACGCCAGCAACGCGGCCTTTTTACGGTTCCTGGCCTTTTGCTGGCCTTTTG
CTCACATGTTCTTTCCTGCGTTATCCACAGAATCAGGGGATAACGCAGGAAAGAACATGAATTAATTCTC
ATGTTTGACAGCTTATCATCGATTAGCTTTAATGCGGTAGTTTATCACAGTTAAATTGCTAACGCAGTCA
GGCACCGTGTATGAAATCTAACAATGCGCTCATCGTCATCCTCGGCACCGTCACCCTGGATGCTGTAGGC
ATAGGCTTGGTTATGCCGGTACTGCCGGGCCTCTTGCGGGATATCGTCCATTCCGACAGCATCGCCAGTC
ACTATGGCGTGCTGCTAGCGCTATATGCGTTGATGCAATTTCTATGCGCACCCGTTCTCGGAGCACTGTC
CGACCGCTTTGGCCGCCGCCCAGTCCTGCTCGCTTCGCTACTTGGAGCCACTATCGACTACGCGATCATG
GCGACCACACCCGTCCTGTGGATTCTCTACGCCGGACGCATCGTGGCCGGCATCACCGGCGCCACAGGTG
CGGTTGCTGGCGCCTATATCGCCGACATCACCGATGGGGAAGATCGGGCTCGCCACTTCGGGCTCATGAG
CGCTTGTTTCGGCGTGGGTATGGTGGCAGGCCCCGTGGCCGGGGGACTGTTGGGCGCCATCTCCTTACAT
GCACCATTCCTTGCGGCGGCGGTGCTCAACGGCCTCAACCTACTACTGGGCTGCTTCCTAATGCAGGAGT
CGCATAAGGGAGAGCGCCGACCCATGCCCTTGAGAGCCTTCAACCCAGTCAGCTCCTTCCGGTGGGCGCG
GGGCATGACTATCGTCGCCGCACTTATGACTGTCTTCTTTATCATGCAACTCGTAGGACAGGTGCCGGCA
GCGCTCTGGGTCATTTTCGGCGAGGACCGCTTTCGCTGGAGCGCGACGATGATCGGCCTGTCGCTTGCGG
TATTCGGAATCTTGCACGCCCTCGCTCAAGCCTTCGTCACTGGTCCCGCCACCAAACGTTTCGGCGAGAA
GCAGGCCATTATCGCCGGCATGGCGGCCGACGCGCTGGGCTACGTCTTGCTGGCGTTCGCGACGCGAGGC
TGGATGGCCTTCCCCATTATGATTCTTCTCGCTTCCGGCGGCATCGGGATGCCCGCGTTGCAGGCCATGC
TGTCCAGGCAGGTAGATGACGACCATCAGGGACAGCTTCAAGGATCGCTCGCGGCTCTTACCAGCCTAAC
TTCGATCATTGGACCGCTGATCGTCACGGCGATTTATGCCGCCTCGGCGAGCACATGGAACGGGTTGGCA
TGGATTGTAGGCGCCGCCCTATACCTTGTCTGCCTCCCCGCGTTGCGTCGCGGTGCATGGAGCCGGGCCA
CCTCGACCTGAATGGAAGCCGGCGGCACCTCGCTAACGGATTCACCACTCCAAGAATTGGAGCCAATCAA
TTCTTGCGGAGAACTGTGAATGCGCAAACCAACCCTTGATCGGGGAAGAACAGTATGTCGAGCTATTTTT
TGACTTACTGGGGATCAAGCCTGATTGGGAGAAAATAAAATATCCCCTATAGTGAGTCGTATTACATGGT
CATAGCTGTTTCC
