>Addgene plasmid #173383 | RVD-TA4 | depositor partial sequence | sequence record 336338 | RVD flanked by two Bsa I sites
GGTCTCGGTAGCGATTGCTAGTAATGGGGGTGGCAAACAGGCTCTTGAGACTGTTCAGCGCCTTCTACCA
GTTCTCTGTCAAGCCCACGGCCTGACGCCCGAGCAAGTTGTAGCGATTGCTAGTAATATTGGTGGCAAAC
AGGCTCTTGAGACGGTTCAGCGCCTCCTTCCAGTTCTCTGTCAAGCCCACGGACTCACCCCAGATCAAGT
TGTAGCAATGAGACC
